Addgene plasmid #12389: pAS2
Depositing lab: Nick Rhind. Depositing organization: University of Massachusetts, Worcester. Publication: A single Argonaute protein mediates both transcriptional and posttranscriptional silencing in Schizosaccharomyces pombe. Sigova A, Rhind N, Zamore PD. Genes Dev. 2004 Oct 1. 18(19):2359-67. 10.1101/gad.1218004 PubMed 15371329.
Backbone
  Vector backbone: pREP2
  Backbone size w/o insert (bp): 8290
  Vector type: Yeast Expression
  Selectable markers: ura4
Growth in bacteria
  Bacterial resistance: Ampicillin, 100 μg/mL
  Growth temperature: 37°C
  Growth strain: DH5alpha
  Copy number: High Copy
Gene/Insert
  Gene/Insert name: green fluorescent protein (alt name: GFP)
  Species: Aequorea victoria
  Insert size (bp): 1500
  GenBank ID: AAB02576
  Cloning method: Restriction Enzyme; 5′ cloning site NdeI (not destroyed); 3′ cloning site BamHI (not destroyed)
  Sequencing primers: 5′ n/a; 3′ n/a
Terms and licenses: Academic/Nonprofit Terms; Industry Terms: Not Available to Industry
How to cite: pAS2 was a gift from Nick Rhind (Addgene plasmid # 12389 ; http://n2t.net/addgene:12389 ; RRID:Addgene_12389)
