[The description below was written by a language model from this plasmid's Addgene catalogue record and pLannotate feature annotations shown in this document.]
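Description:
pAS2 is a fission yeast expression plasmid built on the pREP2 backbone and designed for episomal maintenance in Schizosaccharomyces pombe. It is a shuttle vector. In E. coli it replicates from a high-copy ColE1/pUC-type origin and is selected with ampicillin through the β-lactamase gene. In S. pombe it replicates autonomously through ars1 and is selected by complementation of uracil auxotrophy with the ura4 marker. The backbone also carries an M13 phage origin, along with remnants of lac regulatory elements, lacZα, bom and rop that are typical of its pUC/pBR322 ancestry. Two short matches to hus5 appear to be incidental fragments of S. pombe genomic DNA rather than functional parts.

The payload is Aequorea victoria GFP sequence cloned between NdeI and BamHI sites, both retained, downstream of the wild-type nmt1 promoter, which gives strong, thiamine-repressible transcription in fission yeast. The catalogue lists the insert simply as GFP, but at about 1500 bp, roughly twice the length of one GFP coding sequence. This agrees with the feature table, which shows a forward GFP copy directly after the promoter, followed after a short spacer by a second, near full-length GFP copy on the opposite strand. Transcription across such an inverted repeat would be expected to give a self-complementary hairpin RNA rather than only a GFP message, although the record does not state this purpose. The associated publication concerns Argonaute-mediated transcriptional and posttranscriptional silencing in S. pombe, which fits use as an inducible double-stranded RNA trigger targeting GFP. The 9,795 nt depositor sequence matches the stated backbone plus insert.
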