Features (pLannotate 1.2.2; 20 found; start..end, strand, type, name):
      7..720     +  CDS            GFP: Aequoria victoria green fluorescent protein
    792..1506    -  CDS            GFP (fragment): Aequoria victoria green fluorescent protein
   2589..3372    -  rep_origin     ars1: Schizosaccharomyces pombe autonomously replicating sequence ars1
   3533..3598    +  CDS            hus5 (fragment): UBC9_SCHPO - Also known as ubc9. Experimental evidence at protein level: Swiss-Prot protein existence level 1. Catalyzes the covalent attachment of ubiquitin-like protein SUMO/Smt3 to other proteins. Required for efficient recovery from DNA damage or S-phase arrest and normal mitosis. This may be as part of a checkpoint independent recovery process. From Schizosaccharomyces pombe (strain 972 / ATCC 24843) (Fission yeast).
   3652..3720    +  CDS            hus5 (fragment): UBC9_SCHPO - Also known as ubc9. Experimental evidence at protein level: Swiss-Prot protein existence level 1. Catalyzes the covalent attachment of ubiquitin-like protein SUMO/Smt3 to other proteins. Required for efficient recovery from DNA damage or S-phase arrest and normal mitosis. This may be as part of a checkpoint independent recovery process. From Schizosaccharomyces pombe (strain 972 / ATCC 24843) (Fission yeast).
   3718..3875    +  CDS            lacZα (fragment): LacZα fragment of β-galactosidase; lacZ fragment
   3881..3932    -  misc_feature   bom (fragment): basis of mobility region from pBR322
   3951..4331    +  rep_origin     M13 ori (sequence partly withheld): M13 bacteriophage origin of replication; arrow indicates direction of (+) strand synthesis
   4407..4456    -  misc_feature   bom (fragment): basis of mobility region from pBR322
   4558..4593    -  CDS            rop (fragment): Rop protein, which maintains plasmids at low copy number; rop
   4688..4792    +  promoter       AmpR promoter: bla
   4793..5653    +  CDS            AmpR: β-lactamase; bla; confers resistance to ampicillin, carbenicillin, and related antibiotics
   5824..6412    +  rep_origin     ori: high-copy-number ColE1/pMB1/pBR322/pUC origin of replication
   6595..6687    +  CDS            lacI (fragment): lac repressor; lacI; The lac repressor binds to the lac operator to inhibit transcription in E. coli. This inhibition can be relieved by adding lactose or isopropyl-β-D-thiogalactopyranoside (IPTG).
   6700..6721    +  protein_bind   CAP binding site: CAP binding activates transcription in the presence of cAMP. E. coli catabolite activator protein
   6736..6766    +  promoter       lac promoter: promoter for the E. coli lac operon
   6774..6790    +  protein_bind   lac operator: The lac repressor binds to the lac operator to inhibit transcription in E. coli. This inhibition can be relieved by adding lactose or isopropyl-β-D-thiogalactopyranoside (IPTG). lac repressor encoded by lacI
   7263..8057    -  CDS            S. pombe ura4: orotidine 5'-phosphate decarboxylase, required for uracil biosynthesis; Schizosaccharomyces pombe ura4
   8585..8607    -  misc_feature   MCS (fragment): pUC18/19 multiple cloning site
   8633..2       +  promoter       nmt1 promoter (across the origin): wild-type nmt1 promoter from Schizosaccharomyces pombe, conferring strong thiamine-repressible expression
>Addgene plasmid #12389 | pAS2 | depositor full sequence | sequence record 7295 | Author sequence
CATATGGAGTAAAGGAGAAGAACTTTTCACTGGAGTTGTCCCAATTCTTGTTGAATTAGATGGTGATGTT
AATGGGCACAAATTTTCTGTCAGTGGAGAGGGTGAAGGTGATGCAACATACGGAAAACTTACCCTTAAAT
TTATTTGCACTACTGGAAAACTACCTGTTCCATGGCCAACACTTGACACTACTCTCACTTATGGTGTTCA
ATGCTTTTCAAGATACCCAGATCACATGAAACAGCATGACTTTTTCAAGAGTGCCATGCCCGAAGGTTAT
GTACAGGAAAGAACTATATTTTTCAAAGATGACGGGAACTACAAGACACGTGCTGAAGTCAAGTTTGAAG
GTGATACCCTTGTTAATAGAATCGAGTTAAAAGGTATTGATTTTAAAGAAGATGGAAACATTCTTGGACA
CAAATTGGAATACAACTATAACTCACACAATGTATACATCATGGCAGACAAACAAAAGAATGGAATCAAA
GTTAACTTCAAAATTAGACACAACATTGAAGATGGAAGCGTTCAACTAGCAGACCATTATCAACAAAATA
CTCCAATTGGCGATGGCCCTGTCCTTTTACCAGACAACCATTACCTGTCCACACAATCTGCCCTTTCGAA
AGATCCCAACGAAAAGAGAGACCACATGGTCCTTCTTGAGTTTGTAACAGCTGCTGGGATTACACATGGC
ATGGATGAACTATACAAATAAAATCAGGTGTGTTGGAACTTTTTTCAAACCTTACTAAACATTGAAACTA
ATTGGTAAAGATAGAGGCTAGCTATTTGTATAGTTCATCCATGCCATGTGTAATCCCAGCAGCTGTTACA
AACTCAAGAAGGACCATGTGGTCTCTCTTTTCGTTGGGATCTTTCGAAAGGGCAGATTGTGTGGACAGGT
AATGGTTGTCTGGTAAAAGGACAGGGCCATCGCCAATTGGAGTATTTTGTTGATAATGGTCTGCTAGTTG
AACGCTTCCATCTTCAATGTTGTGTCTAATTTTGAAGTTAACTTTGATTCCATTCTTTTGTTTGTCTGCC
ATGATGTATACATTGTGTGAGTTATAGTTGTATTCCAATTTGTGTCCAAGAATGTTTCCATCTTCTTTAA
AATCAATACCTTTTAACTCGATTCTATTAACAAGGGTATCACCTTCAAACTTGACTTCAGCACGTGTCTT
GTAGTTCCCGTCATCTTTGAAAAATATAGTTCTTTCCTGTACATAACCTTCGGGCATGGCACTCTTGAAA
AAGTCATGCTGTTTCATGTGATCTGGGTATCTTGAAAAGCATTGAACACCATAAGTGAGAGTAGTGTCAA
GTGTTGGCCATGGAACAGGTAGTTTTCCAGTAGTGCAAATAAATTTAAGGGTAAGTTTTCCGTATGTTGC
ATCACCTTCACCCTCTCCACTGACAGAAAATTTGTGCCCATTAACATCACCATCTAATTCAACAAGAATT
GGGACAACTCCAGTGAAAAGTTCTTCTCCTTTACTCGGATCCCCGGGTAAAAGGAATGTCTCCCTTGCCA
GTACTGCTAGGGTTTTTCTTTCAAACTATGGAAGCCCATTCAAGCTGCATATTACGATTTTGTTTTTCGC
TTTTAGAAAGTGGTTTAGATGAGATAATAGAAAAATTCTTGATCTCCGACAACGAGTACTTTTATTTTTT
TTGCTAATCACTTTACTCAATATTAGCTCGAAATCGTAGAAACGTAGACGGGTGCGGGATACCGAGTGGT
GTAGTTAAGAATTTTTATAAACCACGTGGCCCAAAAATATGAACCCAAAACGTTTATACATGAGTATACT
TTAAGAAGGCTATACCCCTTCGTGTTAGATGTAGTTTTAGCTACCCAACCCGAGTCTATGAGCTTGACTT
CAGATGTAGAAGGCATTAAATCGTTTTGAATATTAATTAAAAAACGATGAAAATTAAATATTTAAAAGCA
ATCATACGCTGAAAATTTAGTGCTGTGGCTAATCCTTCAACATGGAAATGCCATAAAAGTGACTTTGACA
AAAAAAAAAGTATATACAGGTAGTAAACTCATCTACTTCATTGACTTTGTTTACAGCATGTGGAAGGAGG
AATATTTATTGCTAAATCGTAGTTTAACATTCAATAAGTAATACTATTGAAATTCGACAAGATTGGCCGC
ATGGATGAAAAAGAGGCATTTTGCTTTGGGAGAATTAGTTCAAATTAGAACTGAAAAAAAAAACTTTACG
AGGCAAAAATGTCGGATTGAGATCGTAAAAGTTCGCTCGTCGTCTTTTGCTTTGTGATTGTTTTCATGGA
TACATCTTGCTGGATATTTAAATTTTAGTACTATGTATAAGATATTCTATAAATGTTTTATCACCCAAAC
CTGTTAGCGCCTTCTTAATTCTATTCAATCTGGCTTTTGCTCTGAGACTACTTCTTGGACTTTCACTACT
TGTTAGTTATACGGAATTTGTGTAATTAGAAGTGAAATAATCCTTTCTATTAGTAATGCGAGCTCGAATT
CGAGTCTAACTCCTTAACCACTCGGACATAGTGACTTATCTGACACTCATTGTAAATTAATATATATATA
GGCATTTTGTTTAGTTAAAGGTACTTAAGTAATTAGTATAAACGAACCAATTTTATAATCAGGAAGTTAA
GTGAATGGTAGCACATGTCGTAAAAATTGTGAATTTTTATTGAATAATATTTTAAATACAAGCCTTTCTA
GACTAGGTATACTCATAAACATATATGAGCAAAAGGATAGAGGAGATTACATTGCATCTTCTACAAATTT
ATTTATTGCCCTTTACTGAAAAATTAAATAATGAGTACTAAATGATAAAAAGCGCTCAGTACAAGAAAGA
TTGCAAAAATATTGCATTCTTCATGAATTAAAGTTGCATATAAGGCATATTGAAAGTAATAGTACTAAAA
CAGCAGTTAGCGAAAATTAATAGAATTATATTCGCAAGACAATTGTGACATTAAATTAAAAAATTGTAGA
ATTTTTACTATCCTCTTTAACGCCATGAGCCTTTATAAAAAGGTTAAATTAGTTTTAACATTCTTTTTTT
GAGTAAGAGTTTACAATTTATCAAAACCTGTGTTATTATATTCATTAGTTTCAATTTATTAGCATCTAGA
GAAAAATCAATTGGCAGTTACATTGTTGGAATTTATGAAGAAAAAGAATCTACAACGGAGAATAAGTTGC
TGATCGCTTTCCCTAAAATTGTATATTTTGCTGAGCTTATTTTGACATTTCGTTGAAGTTTTCTCTAATT
CGCATTCATTTTAAGTAAAACAATGAGAAATAAAATTACAAAAAATACAAATTAAAATACAATTTTTAGC
TATAATTATAGACGATGCCCTTGTATCCCATTCTGTCTCGCTTGCCCCTACTTTTTATCTTTTATATACC
ATAATGAACGCTGCCGCTACTAACCATACCCCGATTTTACATTTCGGACTCCCAAGGACGTACAAAATAG
AAAACTATAGAAAAAAATAATCAGAAAATAGCATGTCATCTCTTTGTAAAACGCGTTTGCAAGAAGAAAG
GAAACAATGGAGAAGAGATCATCCATTTGTATGTAAATTTTAGTAAACTTGAAGAAATCACTAACAACTT
CTCTTACTTAGGGATTCTATGCAAAACCTTGTAAATCATCTGATGGAGGACTCGATTTAATGAATTGGAA
GGTTGGAATTCACTGGCCGTCGTTTTACAACGTCGTGACTGGGAAAACCCTGGCGTTACCCAACTTAATC
GCCTTGCAGCACATCCCCCTTTCGCCAGCTGGCGTAATAGCGAAGAGGCCCGCACCGATCGCCCTTCCCA
ACAGTTGCGCAGCCTGAATGGCGAATGGCGCCTGATGCGGTATTTTCTCCTTACGCATCTGTGCGGTATT
TCACACCGCATA
[142 nt withheld, positions 3933-4074]
C
[141 nt withheld, positions 4076-4216]
CCTTTGACGTTGGAGTCCACGTTCTTT
[37 nt withheld, positions 4244-4280]
ACCCTATCTCGGGCTATTCTTTTGATTTATAAGGGATTTTGCCGATTTCGGCCTATTGGTTAAAAAATGA
GCTGATTTAACAAAAATTTAACGCGAATTTTAACAAAATATTAACGTTTACAATTTTATGGTGCACTCTC
AGTACAATCTGCTCTGATGCCGCATAGTTAAGCCAGCCCCGACACCCGCCAACACCCGCTGACGCGCCCT
GACGGGCTTGTCTGCTCCCGGCATCCGCTTACAGACAAGCTGTGACCGTCTCCGGGAGCTGCATGTGTCA
GAGGTTTTCACCGTCATCACCGAAACGCGCGAGACGAAAGGGCCTCGTGATACGCCTATTTTTATAGGTT
AATGTCATGATAATAATGGTTTCTTAGACGTCAGGTGGCACTTTTCGGGGAAATGTGCGCGGAACCCCTA
TTTGTTTATTTTTCTAAATACATTCAAATATGTATCCGCTCATGAGACAATAACCCTGATAAATGCTTCA
ATAATATTGAAAAAGGAAGAGTATGAGTATTCAACATTTCCGTGTCGCCCTTATTCCCTTTTTTGCGGCA
TTTTGCCTTCCTGTTTTTGCTCACCCAGAAACGCTGGTGAAAGTAAAAGATGCTGAAGATCAGTTGGGTG
CACGAGTGGGTTACATCGAACTGGATCTCAACAGCGGTAAGATCCTTGAGAGTTTTCGCCCCGAAGAACG
TTTTCCAATGATGAGCACTTTTAAAGTTCTGCTATGTGGCGCGGTATTATCCCGTATTGACGCCGGGCAA
GAGCAACTCGGTCGCCGCATACACTATTCTCAGAATGACTTGGTTGAGTACTCACCAGTCACAGAAAAGC
ATCTTACGGATGGCATGACAGTAAGAGAATTATGCAGTGCTGCCATAACCATGAGTGATAACACTGCGGC
CAACTTACTTCTGACAACGATCGGAGGACCGAAGGAGCTAACCGCTTTTTTGCACAACATGGGGGATCAT
GTAACTCGCCTTGATCGTTGGGAACCGGAGCTGAATGAAGCCATACCAAACGACGAGCGTGACACCACGA
TGCCTGTAGCAATGGCAACAACGTTGCGCAAACTATTAACTGGCGAACTACTTACTCTAGCTTCCCGGCA
ACAATTAATAGACTGGATGGAGGCGGATAAAGTTGCAGGACCACTTCTGCGCTCGGCCCTTCCGGCTGGC
TGGTTTATTGCTGATAAATCTGGAGCCGGTGAGCGTGGGTCTCGCGGTATCATTGCAGCACTGGGGCCAG
ATGGTAAGCCCTCCCGTATCGTAGTTATCTACACGACGGGGAGTCAGGCAACTATGGATGAACGAAATAG
ACAGATCGCTGAGATAGGTGCCTCACTGATTAAGCATTGGTAACTGTCAGACCAAGTTTACTCATATATA
CTTTAGATTGATTTAAAACTTCATTTTTAATTTAAAAGGATCTAGGTGAAGATCCTTTTTGATAATCTCA
TGACCAAAATCCCTTAACGTGAGTTTTCGTTCCACTGAGCGTCAGACCCCGTAGAAAAGATCAAAGGATC
TTCTTGAGATCCTTTTTTTCTGCGCGTAATCTGCTGCTTGCAAACAAAAAAACCACCGCTACCAGCGGTG
GTTTGTTTGCCGGATCAAGAGCTACCAACTCTTTTTCCGAAGGTAACTGGCTTCAGCAGAGCGCAGATAC
CAAATACTGTCCTTCTAGTGTAGCCGTAGTTAGGCCACCACTTCAAGAACTCTGTAGCACCGCCTACATA
CCTCGCTCTGCTAATCCTGTTACCAGTGGCTGCTGCCAGTGGCGATAAGTCGTGTCTTACCGGGTTGGAC
TCAAGACGATAGTTACCGGATAAGGCGCAGCGGTCGGGCTGAACGGGGGGTTCGTGCACACAGCCCAGCT
TGGAGCGAACGACCTACACCGAACTGAGATACCTACAGCGTGAGCTATGAGAAAGCGCCACGCTTCCCGA
AGGGAGAAAGGCGGACAGGTATCCGGTAAGCGGCAGGGTCGGAACAGGAGAGCGCACGAGGGAGCTTCCA
GGGGGAAACGCCTGGTATCTTTATAGTCCTGTCGGGTTTCGCCACCTCTGACTTGAGCGTCGATTTTTGT
GATGCTCGTCAGGGGGGCGGAGCCTATGGAAAAACGCCAGCAACGCGGCCTTTTTACGGTTCCTGGCCTT
TTGCTGGCCTTTTGCTCACATGTTCTTTCCTGCGTTATCCCCTGATTCTGTGGATAACCGTATTACCGCC
TTTGAGTGAGCTGATACCGCTCGCCGCAGCCGAACGACCGAGCGCAGCGAGTCAGTGAGCGAGGAAGCGG
AAGAGCGCCCAATACGCAAACCGCCTCTCCCCGCGCGTTGGCCGATTCATTAATGCAGCTGGCACGACAG
GTTTCCCGACTGGAAAGCGGGCAGTGAGCGCAACGCAATTAATGTGAGTTAGCTCACTCATTAGGCACCC
CAGGCTTTACACTTTATGCTTCCGGCTCGTATGTTGTGTGGAATTGTGAGCGGATAACAATTTCACACAG
GAAACAGCTATGACCATGATTACGCCAAGCTTGTGATATTGACGAAACTTTTTGACATCTAATTTATTCT
GTTCCAACACCAATGTTTATAACCAAGTTTTATCTTGTTTGTCTACATGGTATTTTACATTCATCTACAT
ACATCTTTCATTGGCTTTGTACATAGTTATCATTACAAGTCTAAAAAAATTCACTCTTTTCTTATTCAAT
GTCAATCCAAGAGAAAAGATTGTGGTAATGTTGTAGGAGCATGTTTAATAAATTACTATAGCAAATTACT
TTTTATTCCCAAGGTGTTTATCTATAATAGTTAATATTTTAGTCGCTACATAAAATTTTACCAAAGAGTA
CTTGTATACTAATTCTAAATGCCTTCTGACATAAAACGCCTAGGAAAACAAACGCAAACAAGGCATCGAC
TTTTTCAATAACCAACCAAAAAAATTTTACATTAGTCTTTTTTTAATGCTGAGAAAGTCTTTGCTGATAT
GCCTTCCAACCAGCTTCTCTATATCTCTTGGCTTCGACAACAGGATTACGACCAGCTCCATAGACTCCAC
GACCAACAATGATGATATCGCTACCGCAGTTTACAATCACTTCTTCAGGAGTACGATATTGCTGTCCCAG
CCCGTCTCCTTTAACATCCAAGCCGATACCAGGGGACATAGTTATGTAGTCGCTTTGAAGGTTAGGAAAT
CGACGACCAGCTATAAAGCCAAAGCAAAAATCGGTATGCTTCTCAAACCATTCTAAGGTTTTCTCTGTGT
AGGAACCAGTAGCCAAAGAGCCTTTGGAAGACATTTCAGCCAAAAGCAAGAGACCACGTCCCAAAGGTAA
ACCAACTTCTTTGAGGCCTTGTATAATACCCTCGCCTGGCACTGTATGGCAATTTGTGATATGAGCCCAA
GAAGCAATTTTGTACACACCAGATGCATATTGTAGCTTGACGGTATTTCCAATGTCTGCGAATTTGCGAT
CCTCAAAGATAAGAAAACGATGCTTTTTACCTAAGGCCACCAGTTTTTCTACCATATCCTGGTCGAAATC
CTCGACAACGTCAATATGTGTCTTGATAACACAGACATAGGGTCCAATTTTATCTACCAATTCTAAGATT
TCGGATTTCTTCGTCAAATCGACCGCGACTGACAAGTTGCTTTGCTTTTCTTCCATCAAAGCCAACAATT
CCTTGGCAATGGGATTTTTCATCCCCTCAGCTCTAGCTGAATAGCTTTGAAATACTCTAGCATCCATAAC
TTTGCTTTTAAACCTTTAATTTCGATCCAAGCAAAAAAGAGGTTCTTGGTAGGACAATACGGTAAGAAAA
CACGACATGTGCAGAGATGCCGACGAAGCATAGTTAAACTGGGATGGTAAAATCAATTAAGAATTTATAA
AGACAAAATTGTATAAGTCTCTAAAACATCTTAATTATACCTCACAGAACTATCTAAAATATATTCACAA
AGTGCAAACATTATCATGAAAAAGAACCATTTTAATTTAAAGCAAGGGCATTAAGGCTTATTTACAGAAT
TTCTTACTTTTGTAAAGATTATAAGGCTGATTATCTTTTTCACCATGCCAAAAATTACACAAGATAGAAT
GGATGTTTGAAATTAAACGTGAGTATACAAACAAATACACTAGGTAAATCGAAACATTTTTTTCTCCATT
AAGTAACAAATTCCTATTTAGAGAAAGAATGCTGAGTAGATTAAATAATCTATACAAACTTTTTTAACAC
AAATGCATACATATAGCCAGTGGGATTTGTAGCTAAGCTTGCATGCCTGCAGGTCGATCGACTCTAGAGG
ATCAGAAAATTATCGCCATAAAAGACAGAATAAGTCATCAGCGGTTGTTTCATTTCCTATATTTTTTTTT
TATTTTTTTATTTTTTAATAAGGGAAAATTTAACGTCTAAGGATACAGAAGATTGTTAGCACATTAAAGT
AATAAAGGCTTAAGTAGTAAGTGCCTTAGCATGTTATTGTATTTCAAAGGACATAATCTAAAATAATAAC
AATATCATTTCTCACAAGTTATTCAATTTTCTTTTTTTTTTCTAATAATATCAAGAATGTATTATTTGTT
TGACATAAGTCAACTAATTTATTTAATATGCTGGATTAATCTTGCAGACATGTAAATTAACAAGTTTTAG
TCAAATAACGTTGAAGTTTCAATGAACTCAAATAATTTCTCTTTTTTTTTATATAACCATAAGTCTAATC
TGATTTATATTTTCCGCAGGGATCAACTGAAGTTATGACATTTGGATTGGATCACTTATAACCTTGGTCG
CCAAATAATACAAAAATCAGCGTTATAAAACAAAGAAGGTTTTTGTTAAGAAATTAATCCTCTTTCTTGA
TAAGAAAGTTGAACCGAAATTGCAGATACTGATATATGAAAATAATACCCACAATTTTGGGAATAGCGCA
AGCCTCAATTTAAACAATAGGTGAGGACACATGATAATGACCTCAATGATTGTTAGAAGAAAAGAGCCTC
ATTACAAAATCGAAAAATGAATGGTTGGGTACAAGTTTCCAAAACATGGTAAAGTGGACTTTGCGTATGA
GACGTAAATAGAAAAAAACACTTGTTATATGTTTTCTAGAATTATTGTTGTCTCTTTATGGTTGGATGAT
GCAAAATAGTAATTTCGGTTAGTTGCTGTAAAACACCACGAGACAAATAGATATGGATATTTATTAAATC
AGGAAAAACGTAACTCTCGGCTACTGGATGGTTCAGTCACCCAACGATTACTGGGGAGAGAAAACAGGGC
AAAAGCAAAGCTTAAAGGAATCCGATTGTCATTCGGCAATGTGCAGCGAAACTAAAAACCGGATAATGGA
CCTGTTAATCGAAACATTGAAGATATATAAAGGAAGAGGAATCCTGGCATATCATCAATTGAATAAGTTG
AATTAATTATTTCAATCTCATTCTCACTTTCTGACTTATAGTCGCTTTGTTAAAT
