>Addgene plasmid #12389 | pAS2 | addgene partial sequence | sequence record 18903 | 12389 with pAS1-R (5-TCGTTGTCGGAGATCAAGAA)
ACCCTAGCAGTACTGGCAAGGGAGACATTCCTTTTACCCGGGGATCCGAGTAAAGGAGAAGAACTTTTCA
CTGGAGTTGTCCCAATTCTTGTTGAATTAGATGGTGATGTTAATGGGCACAAATTTTCTGTCAGTGGAGA
GGGTGAAGGTGATGCAACATACGGAAAACTTACCCTTAAATTTATTTGCACTACTGGAAAACTACCTGTT
CCATGGCCAACACTTGTCACTACTCTCACTTATGGTGTTCAATGCTTTTCAAGATACCCAGATCACATGA
AACAGCATGACTTTTTCAAGAGTGCCATGCCCGAAGGTTATGTACAGGAAAGAACTATATTTTTCAAAGA
TGACGGGAACTACAAGACACGTGCTGAAGNCNANNTTGAAGGTGATACCCTTGTTAATAGAATCGAGTTA
AAAGGTATTGATTTTAAAGAAGATGGAAACATTCTTGGACACAAATTGCAANACNACTATAACTCACACA
ATGTATACATCATGGCAGACAAACAAAAGAATGGAATCAAAGTTAACNTNNNAATTAGACACAACATTGA
AGATGGAAGCGTTCAACTAGCAGACCATTATCAACAAAATACTCC
