>Addgene plasmid #12389 | pAS2 | addgene partial sequence | sequence record 18904 | 12389 with Nmt1-F (5-GCAATGTGCAGCGAAACTAA)
ATATAAAGGAAGAGGAATCCTGGCATATCATCAATTGAATAANTTGANTTAATTATTTCAATCTCATTCT
CACTTTCTGACTTATAGTCGCTTTGTTAAATCATATGGAGTAAAGGAGAAGAACTTTTCACTGGAGTTGT
CCCAATTCTTGTTGAATTAGATGGTGANGTTAATGGGCACAAATTTTCTGTCAGTGGAGAGGGTGAAGGT
GATGCAACATACGGAAAACTTACCCTTAAATTTATTTGCACTACTGGAAAACTACCTGTTCCNTGGCCAA
CACTTGTCACTACTCTCACTTATGGTGTTCAATGCTTTTCAAGATACCCAGATCACATGAAACANCATGA
CTTTTTCAAGAGTGCNNNGCCCGAAGGTTATGNNCNGGAAAGAACTATATTTTTNNNAGATGACGGGAAC
NANNNGACACGT
